Addgene plasmid #248816: His6-TEV-LplA W37V and P167I
Purpose: Plasmid used for bacterial expression of LplA variants. TEV cleavage site enables removal of N-terminal His6 tag.
Depositing lab: Alice Ting. Depositing organization: Stanford University. Publication: Computational design of conformation-biasing mutations to alter protein functions. Cavanagh PE, Xue AG, Dai SA, Qiang A, Matsui T, Ting AY. Science. 2026 Jan 8:eadv7953. doi: 10.1126/science.adv7953. PubMed 41505504.
Backbone
  Vector backbone: pYFJ19
  Vector type: Bacterial Expression
Growth in bacteria
  Bacterial resistance: Ampicillin, 100 μg/mL
  Growth temperature: 37°C
  Growth strain: DH5alpha
  Copy number: High Copy
Gene/Insert
  Gene/Insert name: LplA
  Species: E. coli
  Mutation: W37V and P167I
  Tag / fusion protein: 6xHis-TEV (N terminal on insert)
  Cloning method: Restriction Enzyme; 5′ cloning site unknown (unknown if destroyed)
Terms and licenses: Academic/Nonprofit Terms; Industry Terms: Not Available to Industry
Depositor comments: Please visit https://doi.org/10.1101/2025.05.03.652001 for bioRxiv preprint.
How to cite: His6-TEV-LplA W37V and P167I was a gift from Alice Ting (Addgene plasmid # 248816 ; http://n2t.net/addgene:248816 ; RRID:Addgene_248816)
