[The description below was written by a language model from this plasmid's Addgene catalogue record and pLannotate feature annotations shown in this document.]
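Description:
His6-TEV-LplA W37V and P167I is a bacterial expression plasmid of about 5.9 kb, built on the pYFJ19 backbone, for producing a double-mutant form of E. coli lipoate-protein ligase A (LplA). It replicates in E. coli from a high-copy ColE1/pUC-type origin and is selected with ampicillin through the bla (AmpR) gene. The feature table also shows a pBR322 bom region and only a small remnant of rop. A chloramphenicol acetyltransferase (cat) coding sequence with a truncated cat promoter lies between the lambda t0 and rrnB T1 terminators, an arrangement typical of T5-promoter expression vectors. The catalogue lists ampicillin as the only resistance.

The expression cassette is on the reverse strand. A bacteriophage T5 promoter, which is read by the host E. coli RNA polymerase and carries an embedded lac operator, is followed by a second lac operator. Together they drive an N-terminal 6xHis tag and then the lplA open reading frame, which spans the sequence origin. The lambda t0 terminator lies downstream of the gene. A short fragment of yjjJ, annotated between the end of lplA and the terminator, is probably carried-over genomic flanking sequence. A plasmid-borne lacI gene under the strong lacIq promoter supplies repressor, so expression is held off until it is induced with IPTG. The TEV protease site described in the catalogue is not annotated separately, but it would sit in the short gap between the His tag and lplA, allowing the tag to be removed after affinity purification.

LplA activates lipoate to lipoyl-AMP and transfers it onto the lipoyl domains of acceptor proteins. This variant carries the W37V and P167I substitutions and comes from work on computationally designed, conformation-biasing mutations. It is used to express and purify the recombinant LplA variant.
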