Features (pLannotate 1.2.2; 18 found; start..end, strand, type, name):
    805..822     -  CDS            7xHis (fragment): 6xHis affinity tag
    862..878     -  protein_bind   lac operator: The lac repressor binds to the lac operator to inhibit transcription in E. coli. This inhibition can be relieved by adding lactose or isopropyl-β-D-thiogalactopyranoside (IPTG). lac repressor encoded by lacI
    886..930     -  promoter       T5 promoter: bacteriophage T5 promoter for E. coli RNA polymerase, with embedded lac operator
   1040..1144    +  promoter       AmpR promoter: bla
   1145..2005    +  CDS            AmpR: β-lactamase; bla; confers resistance to ampicillin, carbenicillin, and related antibiotics
   2176..2764    +  rep_origin     ori: high-copy-number ColE1/pMB1/pBR322/pUC origin of replication
   2950..3090    -  misc_feature   bom: basis of mobility region from pBR322
   3192..3233    -  CDS            rop (fragment): Rop protein, which maintains plasmids at low copy number; rop
   3285..3359    +  promoter       lacIq promoter: lacI (mutant); In the lacIq allele, a single base change in the promoter boosts expression of the lacI gene about 10-fold.
   3360..4442    +  CDS            lacI: lac repressor; lacI; The lac repressor binds to the lac operator to inhibit transcription in E. coli. This inhibition can be relieved by adding lactose or isopropyl-β-D-thiogalactopyranoside (IPTG).
   4455..4476    +  protein_bind   CAP binding site: CAP binding activates transcription in the presence of cAMP. E. coli catabolite activator protein
   4495..4512    +  promoter       tet promoter (fragment): E. coli promoter for tetracycline efflux protein gene
   4535..4621    -  terminator     rrnB T1 terminator: Escherichia coli rrnB; transcription terminator T1 from the E. coli rrnB gene
   4689..5345    -  CDS            cat: CAT_ECOLX - Experimental evidence at protein level: Swiss-Prot protein existence level 1. This enzyme is an effector of chloramphenicol resistance in bacteria. From Escherichia coli. This protein is used as a marker in many commonly used cloning vectors, such as pACYC184.
   5346..5374    -  promoter       cat promoter (fragment): promoter of the E. coli cat gene encoding chloramphenicol acetyltransferase
   5389..5483    -  terminator     lambda t0 terminator: transcription terminator from phage lambda
   5501..5665    +  CDS            yjjJ (fragment): YJJJ_ECOLI - Experimental evidence at protein level: Swiss-Prot protein existence level 1. Toxic when overexpressed in E.coli, leading to long filamentous cells. The toxic effect is neutralized by non-cognate antitoxin HipB (PubMed:28430938). Does not seem to inhibit DNA, RNA or protein synthesis, and unlike paralogous toxin HipA its toxic activity is not counteracted by overexpression of GltX (PubMed:28430938). Binds DNA (PubMed:28430938). Might be a protein kinase (By similarity). From Escherichia coli (strain K12).
   5672..783     -  CDS            lplA (across the origin): LPLA_ECOLI - Also known as yjjF. Experimental evidence at protein level: Swiss-Prot protein existence level 1. Catalyzes both the ATP-dependent activation of exogenously supplied lipoate to lipoyl-AMP and the transfer of the activated lipoyl onto the lipoyl domains of lipoate-dependent enzymes. Is also able to catalyze very poorly the transfer of lipoyl and octanoyl moiety from their acyl carrier protein. From Escherichia coli (strain K12).
>Addgene plasmid #248816 | His6-TEV-LplA W37V and P167I | addgene full sequence | sequence record 495681 | Addgene NGS Result
GGTAAAGCGTTCATCCAGCAGATGCGAGAATGCCGGAGCCTGACCGAAGTTCCATTCCCAGCTACTCTGG
CGGGCAAAGGTTTCGGCGAAGTTTGGCAAGTCTGGCGTTTTGTTCGGGGAGATGATTTCCGCTTCCACGC
GCTCGCCATAATGGGCGAAAAAGGCCTCGGTTATGGCCTCGCAAACCTGCTCATGGGTGATCCCCGGCAA
CAGCTCGGTGAGGTTGGTCACGCGGGAACGTACCGACGTAATGCCTTTCGCCGCCAGTTTCTTTTTATCG
ATATTGAGATAGTTTGCCAGGCGGCTGAGGTCGGCATTGAGTAGCAAGGTGCCGTGGTGGAAGCCGCGAT
CTTTGGTTTCGCGATAGGCCGAGCCTGAGACTTTGCGGTCGCCTTCGACGGTTTTCACCACCAGATCGTT
ACGTCCGGACGCTTCGGCGCTGACGCCGAGCGCGTTCAGCGCATTGAGCACAATCGACGTGGAGATAGTT
TTATCGTACTCCGGCTTGCCAGCCATAAAGGTAAAGCAGGTATTGCCGAGATCGTGGAACACCGCGCCGC
CACCGCTACTGCGCCGCGCCAGGCGGACGTTATCTTCTTCCATCCGCCGGGTATTACACTCTTTCCACGG
GTTCTGCGCGCGACCAATTACTACCGTGTCGGCATTGCGCACGAGAAACAGAACGCGCTGCGTGGCGGGC
ATTTGGCGAAAAATACACTCTTCCACCGCCAGGTTAAACCACGGGTCGTAAGAGTCAGAGATGAGCAGGC
GTAATGTGGACATGCCTTGGAAATACAAGTTTTCGTGATGGTGATGGTGATGCATAGTTAATTTCTCCTC
TTTAATGAATTCTGTGTGAAATTGTTATCCGCTCACAATTGAATCTATTATAATTGTTATCCGCTCACAA
AGCAAATAAATTTTTTATGATTTCTCGAGGTGAAGACGAAAGGGCCTCGTGATACGCCTATTTTTATAGG
TTAATGTCATGATAATAATGGTTTCTTAGACGTCAGGTGGCACTTTTCGGGGAAATGTGCGCGGAACCCC
TATTTGTTTATTTTTCTAAATACATTCAAATATGTATCCGCTCATGAGACAATAACCCTGATAAATGCTT
CAATAATATTGAAAAAGGAAGAGTATGAGTATTCAACATTTCCGTGTCGCCCTTATTCCCTTTTTTGCGG
CATTTTGCCTTCCTGTTTTTGCTCACCCAGAAACGCTGGTGAAAGTAAAAGATGCTGAAGATCAGTTGGG
TGCACGAGTGGGTTACATCGAACTGGATCTCAACAGCGGTAAGATCCTTGAGAGTTTTCGCCCCGAAGAA
CGTTTTCCAATGATGAGCACTTTTAAAGTTCTGCTATGTGGCGCGGTATTATCCCGTATTGACGCCGGGC
AAGAGCAACTCGGTCGCCGCATACACTATTCTCAGAATGACTTGGTTGAGTACTCACCAGTCACAGAAAA
GCATCTTACGGATGGCATGACAGTAAGAGAATTATGCAGTGCTGCCATAACCATGAGTGATAACACTGCG
GCCAACTTACTTCTGACAACGATCGGAGGACCGAAGGAGCTAACCGCTTTTTTGCACAACATGGGGGATC
ATGTAACTCGCCTTGATCGTTGGGAACCGGAGCTGAATGAAGCCATACCAAACGACGAGCGTGACACCAC
GATGCCTGTAGCAATGGCAACAACGTTGCGCAAACTATTAACTGGCGAACTACTTACTCTAGCTTCCCGG
CAACAATTAATAGACTGGATGGAGGCGGATAAAGTTGCAGGACCACTTCTGCGCTCGGCCCTTCCGGCTG
GCTGGTTTATTGCTGATAAATCTGGAGCCGGTGAGCGTGGGTCTCGCGGTATCATTGCAGCACTGGGGCC
AGATGGTAAGCCCTCCCGTATCGTAGTTATCTACACGACGGGGAGTCAGGCAACTATGGATGAACGAAAT
AGACAGATCGCTGAGATAGGTGCCTCACTGATTAAGCATTGGTAACTGTCAGACCAAGTTTACTCATATA
TACTTTAGATTGATTTAAAACTTCATTTTTAATTTAAAAGGATCTAGGTGAAGATCCTTTTTGATAATCT
CATGACCAAAATCCCTTAACGTGAGTTTTCGTTCCACTGAGCGTCAGACCCCGTAGAAAAGATCAAAGGA
TCTTCTTGAGATCCTTTTTTTCTGCGCGTAATCTGCTGCTTGCAAACAAAAAAACCACCGCTACCAGCGG
TGGTTTGTTTGCCGGATCAAGAGCTACCAACTCTTTTTCCGAAGGTAACTGGCTTCAGCAGAGCGCAGAT
ACCAAATACTGTCCTTCTAGTGTAGCCGTAGTTAGGCCACCACTTCAAGAACTCTGTAGCACCGCCTACA
TACCTCGCTCTGCTAATCCTGTTACCAGTGGCTGCTGCCAGTGGCGATAAGTCGTGTCTTACCGGGTTGG
ACTCAAGACGATAGTTACCGGATAAGGCGCAGCGGTCGGGCTGAACGGGGGGTTCGTGCACACAGCCCAG
CTTGGAGCGAACGACCTACACCGAACTGAGATACCTACAGCGTGAGCTATGAGAAAGCGCCACGCTTCCC
GAAGGGAGAAAGGCGGACAGGTATCCGGTAAGCGGCAGGGTCGGAACAGGAGAGCGCACGAGGGAGCTTC
CAGGGGGAAACGCCTGGTATCTTTATAGTCCTGTCGGGTTTCGCCACCTCTGACTTGAGCGTCGATTTTT
GTGATGCTCGTCAGGGGGGCGGAGCCTATGGAAAAACGCCAGCAACGCGGCCTTTTTACGGTTCCTGGCC
TTTTGCTGGCCTTTTGCTCACATGTTCTTTCCTGCGTTATCCCCTGATTCTGTGGATAACCGTATTACCG
CCTTTGAGTGAGCTGATACCGCTCGCCGCAGCCGAACGACCGAGCGCAGCGAGTCAGTGAGCGAGGAAGC
GGAAGAGCGCCTGATGCGGTATTTTCTCCTTACGCATCTGTGCGGTATTTCACACCGCATGTGGTGCACT
CTCAGTACAATCTGCTCTGATGCCGCATAGTTAAGCCAGTATACACTCCGCTATCGCTACGTGACTGGGT
CATGGCTGCGCCCCGACACCCGCCAACACCCGCTGACGCGCCCTGACGGGCTTGTCTGCTCCCGGCATCC
GCTTACAGACAAGCTGTGACCGTCTCCGGGAGCTGCATGTGTCAGAGGTTTTCACCGTCATCACCGAAAC
GCGCGAGGCAGCTCTAGATCATGCGCACCCGTGGCCAGGACCCAACGCTGCCCGAAATTCCGAAACCATC
GAATGGTGCAAAACCTTTCGCGGTATGGCATGATAGCGCCCGGAAGAGAGTCAATTCAGGGTGGTGAATG
TGAAACCAGTAACGTTATACGATGTCGCAGAGTATGCCGGTGTCTCTTATCAGACCGTTTCCCGCGTGGT
GAACCAGGCCAGCCACGTTTCTGCGAAAACGCGGGAAAAAGTGGAAGCGGCGATGGCGGAGCTGAATTAC
ATTCCCAACCGCGTGGCACAACAACTGGCGGGCAAACAGTCGTTGCTGATTGGCGTTGCCACCTCCAGTC
TGGCCCTGCACGCGCCGTCGCAAATTGTCGCGGCGATTAAATCTCGCGCCGATCAACTGGGTGCCAGCGT
GGTGGTGTCGATGGTAGAACGAAGCGGCGTCGAAGCCTGTAAAGCGGCGGTGCACAATCTTCTCGCGCAA
CGCGTCAGTGGGCTGATCATTAACTATCCGCTGGATGACCAGGATGCCATTGCTGTGGAAGCTGCCTGCA
CTAATGTTCCGGCGTTATTTCTTGATGTCTCTGACCAGACACCCATCAACAGTATTATTTTCTCCCATGA
AGACGGTACGCGACTGGGCGTGGAGCATCTGGTCGCATTGGGTCACCAGCAAATCGCGCTGTTAGCGGGC
CCATTAAGTTCTGTCTCGGCGCGTCTGCGTCTGGCTGGCTGGCATAAATATCTCACTCGCAATCAAATTC
AGCCGATAGCGGAACGGGAAGGCGACTGGAGTGCCATGTCCGGTTTTCAACAAACCATGCAAATGCTGAA
TGAGGGCATCGTTCCCACTGCGATGCTGGTTGCCAACGATCAGATGGCGCTGGGCGCAATGCGCGCCATT
ACCGAGTCCGGGCTGCGCGTTGGTGCGGATATCTCGGTAGTGGGATACGACGATACCGAAGACAGCTCAT
GTTATATCCCGCCGTTAACCACCATCAAACAGGATTTTCGCCTGCTGGGGCAAACCAGCGTGGACCGCTT
GCTGCAACTCTCTCAGGGCCAGGCGGTGAAGGGCAATCAGCTGTTGCCCGTCTCACTGGTGAAAAGAAAA
ACCACCCTGGCGCCCAATACGCAAACCGCCTCTCCCCGCGCGTTGGCCGATTCATTAATGCAGCTGGCAC
GACAGGTTTCCCGACTGGAAAGCGGGCAGTGAGCGCAACGCAATTAATGTAAGTTAGCTCACTCATTAGG
CACAATTCTCATGTTTGACAGCTTATCATCGACTGCACGTAATCTAGAGGGCGGATTTGTCCTACTCAGG
AGAGCGTTCACCGACAAACAACAGATAAAACGAAAGGCCCAGTCTTTCGACTGAGCCTTTCGTTTTATTT
GATGCCTCAAGCTAGAGAGTCATTACCCCAGGCGTTTAAGGGCACCAATAACTGCCTTAAAAAAATTACG
CCCCGCCCTGCCACTCATCGCAGTACTGTTGTAATTCATTAAGCATTCTGCCGACATGGAAGCCATCACA
AACGGCATGATGAACCTGAATCGCCAGCGGCATCAGCACCTTGTCGCCTTGCGTATAATATTTGCCCATG
GTGAAAACGGGGGCGAAGAAGTTGTCCATATTGGCCACGTTTAAATCAAAACTGGTGAAACTCACCCAGG
GATTGGCTGAGACGAAAAACATATTCTCAATAAACCCTTTAGGGAAATAGGCCAGGTTTTCACCGTAACA
CGCCACATCTTGCGAATATATGTGTAGAAACTGCCGGAAATCGTCGTGGTATTCACTCCAGAGCGATGAA
AACGTTTCAGTTTGCTCATGGAAAACGGTGTAACAAGGGTGAACACTATCCCATATCACCAGCTCACCGT
CTTTCATTGCCATACGAAATTCCGGATGAGCATTCATCAGGCGGGCAAGAATGTGAATAAAGGCCGGATA
AAACTTGTGCTTATTTTTCTTTACGGTCTTTAAAAAGGCCGTAATATCCAGCTGAACGGTCTGGTTATAG
GTACATTGAGCAACTGACTGAAATGCCTCAAAATGTTCTTTACGATGCCATTGGGATATATCAACGGTGG
TATATCCAGTGATTTTTTTCTCCATTTTAGCTTCCTTAGCTCCTGAAAATCTCGCCAAGCTAGCTTGGAT
TCTCACCAATAAAAAACGCCCGGCGGCAACCGAGCGTTCTGAACAAATCCAGATGGAGTTCTGAGGTCAT
TACTGGATCTATCAACAGGAGTCCAAGCTCAGCTAATTAAGCTTGGCTGCAGGTCGACGGATCCCCAACG
GCGATCCCGCTGGCGCAGCAGTTCTGGCAAACGGTCGCCAGAGATCCGCGTATCAGCGAGGCGTTTCGCC
ACATTGCGCAAGAAATGCCGGAAAAAATCCGGCAAATCGAAGAGAAAGTTGCCCGCATGGGCGGGTAACT
ACCTTACAGCCCCCGCCATCCATGCCGATAACTCCCGTAGCTCTTTTTCCTGTTCCGGGAAGTCAACCAA
CAGCGCTTCGCACTCCTGTTGCAGCATATCTGCGCGGTACAGGCAGCCTTGCAGTCGTCCGGCGAGGGCT
TCCAGCGGCGCGGGGTTGAGGCTGTCGGTAAACACCTGGGCGCGGGTGATATGGCCTTTTTCAACGTCGA
AATGCAGTTCCACGCCGCCCCA
